>Addgene plasmid #119279 | pJMP1363 | addgene full sequence | sequence record 232925 | Addgene NGS Result
GAAGTACCTATTCCGAAGTTCCTATTCTCTAGAAAGTATAGGAACTTCAGAGCGCTTTTGAAGCTGATGC
TCGAGGCGTAGAGGATCTGGAGCTGTAATATAAAAACCTTCTTCAACTAACGGGGCAGGTTAGTGACATT
AGAAAACCGACTGTAAAAAGTACAGTCGGCATTATCTCATATTATAAAAGCCAGTCATTAGGCCTATCTG
ACAATTCCTGAATAGAGTTCATAAACAATCCTGCATGATAACCATCACAAACAGAATGATGTACCTGTAA
AGATAGCGGTAAATATATTGAATTACCTTTATTAATGAATTTTCCTGCTGTAATAATGGGTAGAAGGTAA
TTACTATTATTATTGATATTTAAGTTAAACCCAGTAAATGAAGTCCATGGAATAATAGAAAGAGAAAAAG
CATTTTCAGGTATAGGTGTTTTGGGAAACAATTTCCCCGAACCATTATATTTCTCTACATCAGAAAGGTA
TAAATCATAAAACTCTTTGAAGTCATTCTTTACAGGAGTCCAAATACCAGAGAATGTTTTAGATACACCA
TCAAAAATTGTATAAAGTGGCTCTAACTTATCCCAATAACCTAACTCTCCGTCGCTATTGTAACCAGTTC
TAAAAGCTGTATTTGAGTTTATCACCCTTGTCACTAAGAAAATAAATGCAGGGTAAAATTTATATCCTTC
TTGTTTTATGTTTCGGTATAAAACACTAATATCAATTTCTGTGGTTATACTAAAAGTCGTTTGTTGGTTC
AAATAATGATTAAATATCTCTTTTCTCTTCCAATTGTCTAAATCAATTTTATTAAAGTTCATTTGATATG
CCTCCTAAATTTTTATCTAAAGTGAATTTAGGAGGCTTACTTGTCTGCTTTCTTCATTAGAATCAATCCT
TTTTTAAAAGTCAATATTACTGTAACATAAATATATATTTTAAAAATATCCCACTTTATCCAATTTTCGT
TTGTTGAACTAATGGGTGCTTTAGTTGAAGAATAAAAGACCACATTAAAAAATGTGGTCTTTTGTGTTTT
TTTAAAGGATTTGAGCGTAGCGAAAAATCCTTTTCTTTCTTATCTTGATAATAAGGGTAACTATTGCCGA
TGATAAGCTGTCAACTAGTATGGATAAGAAATACTCAATAGGCTTAGCTATCGGCACAAATAGCGTCGGA
TGGGCGGTGATCACTGATGAATATAAGGTTCCGTCTAAAAAGTTCAAGGTTCTGGGAAATACAGACCGCC
ACAGTATCAAAAAAAATCTTATAGGGGCTCTTTTATTTGACAGTGGAGAGACAGCGGAAGCGACTCGTCT
CAAACGGACAGCTCGTAGAAGGTATACACGTCGGAAGAATCGTATTTGTTATCTACAGGAGATTTTTTCA
AATGAGATGGCGAAAGTAGATGATAGTTTCTTTCATCGACTTGAAGAGTCTTTTTTGGTGGAAGAAGACA
AGAAGCATGAACGTCATCCTATTTTTGGAAATATAGTAGATGAAGTTGCTTATCATGAGAAATATCCAAC
TATCTATCATCTGCGAAAAAAATTGGTAGATTCTACTGATAAAGCGGATTTGCGCTTAATCTATTTGGCC
TTAGCGCATATGATTAAGTTTCGTGGTCATTTTTTGATTGAGGGAGATTTAAATCCTGATAATAGTGATG
TGGACAAACTATTTATCCAGTTGGTACAAACCTACAATCAATTATTTGAAGAAAACCCTATTAACGCAAG
TGGAGTAGATGCTAAAGCGATTCTTTCTGCACGATTGAGTAAATCAAGACGATTAGAAAATCTCATTGCT
CAGCTCCCCGGTGAGAAGAAAAATGGCTTATTTGGGAATCTCATTGCTTTGTCATTGGGTTTGACCCCTA
ATTTTAAATCAAATTTTGATTTGGCAGAAGATGCTAAATTACAGCTTTCAAAAGATACTTACGATGATGA
TTTAGATAATTTATTGGCGCAAATTGGAGATCAATATGCTGATTTGTTTTTGGCAGCTAAGAATTTATCA
GATGCTATTTTACTTTCAGATATCCTAAGAGTAAATACTGAAATAACTAAGGCTCCCCTATCAGCTTCAA
TGATTAAACGCTACGATGAACATCATCAAGACTTGACTCTTTTAAAAGCTTTAGTTCGACAACAACTTCC
AGAAAAGTATAAAGAAATCTTTTTTGATCAATCAAAAAACGGATATGCAGGTTATATTGATGGGGGAGCT
AGCCAAGAAGAATTTTATAAATTTATCAAACCAATTTTAGAAAAAATGGATGGTACTGAGGAATTATTGG
TGAAACTAAATCGTGAAGATTTGCTGCGCAAGCAACGGACCTTTGACAACGGCTCTATTCCCCATCAAAT
TCACTTGGGTGAGCTGCATGCTATTTTGAGAAGACAAGAAGACTTTTATCCATTTTTAAAAGACAATCGT
GAGAAGATTGAAAAAATCTTGACTTTTCGAATCCCTTATTATGTTGGTCCATTGGCGCGTGGCAATAGTC
GTTTTGCATGGATGACTCGGAAGTCTGAAGAAACAATTACCCCATGGAATTTTGAAGAAGTTGTCGATAA
AGGTGCTTCAGCTCAATCATTTATTGAACGCATGACAAACTTTGATAAAAATCTTCCAAATGAAAAAGTA
CTACCAAAACATAGTTTGCTTTATGAGTATTTTACGGTTTATAACGAATTGACAAAGGTCAAATATGTTA
CTGAAGGAATGCGAAAACCAGCATTTCTTTCAGGTGAACAGAAGAAAGCCATTGTTGATTTACTCTTCAA
AACAAATCGAAAAGTAACCGTTAAGCAATTAAAAGAAGATTATTTCAAAAAAATAGAATGTTTTGATAGT
GTTGAAATTTCAGGAGTTGAAGATAGATTTAATGCTTCATTAGGTACCTACCATGATTTGCTAAAAATTA
TTAAAGATAAAGATTTTTTGGATAATGAAGAAAATGAAGATATCTTAGAGGATATTGTTTTAACATTGAC
CTTATTTGAAGATAGGGAGATGATTGAGGAAAGACTTAAAACATATGCTCACCTCTTTGATGATAAGGTG
ATGAAACAGCTTAAACGTCGCCGTTATACTGGTTGGGGACGTTTGTCTCGAAAATTGATTAATGGTATTA
GGGATAAGCAATCTGGCAAAACAATATTAGATTTTTTGAAATCAGATGGTTTTGCCAATCGCAATTTTAT
GCAGCTGATCCATGATGATAGTTTGACATTTAAAGAAGACATTCAAAAAGCACAAGTGTCTGGACAAGGC
GATAGTTTACATGAACATATTGCAAATTTAGCTGGTAGCCCTGCTATTAAAAAAGGTATTTTACAGACTG
TAAAAGTTGTTGATGAATTGGTCAAAGTAATGGGGCGGCATAAGCCAGAAAATATCGTTATTGAAATGGC
ACGTGAAAATCAGACAACTCAAAAGGGCCAGAAAAATTCGCGAGAGCGTATGAAACGAATCGAAGAAGGT
ATCAAAGAATTAGGAAGTCAGATTCTTAAAGAGCATCCTGTTGAAAATACTCAATTGCAAAATGAAAAGC
TCTATCTCTATTATCTCCAAAATGGAAGAGACATGTATGTGGACCAAGAATTAGATATTAATCGTTTAAG
TGATTATGATGTCGATGCCATTGTTCCACAAAGTTTCCTTAAAGACGATTCAATAGACAATAAGGTCTTA
ACGCGTTCTGATAAAAATCGTGGTAAATCGGATAACGTTCCAAGTGAAGAAGTAGTCAAAAAGATGAAAA
ACTATTGGAGACAACTTCTAAACGCCAAGTTAATCACTCAACGTAAGTTTGATAATTTAACGAAAGCTGA
ACGTGGAGGTTTGAGTGAACTTGATAAAGCTGGTTTTATCAAACGCCAATTGGTTGAAACTCGCCAAATC
ACTAAGCATGTGGCACAAATTTTGGATAGTCGCATGAATACTAAATACGATGAAAATGATAAACTTATTC
GAGAGGTTAAAGTGATTACCTTAAAATCTAAATTAGTTTCTGACTTCCGAAAAGATTTCCAATTCTATAA
AGTACGTGAGATTAACAATTACCATCATGCCCATGATGCGTATCTAAATGCCGTCGTTGGAACTGCTTTG
ATTAAGAAATATCCAAAACTTGAATCGGAGTTTGTCTATGGTGATTATAAAGTTTATGATGTTCGTAAAA
TGATTGCTAAGTCTGAGCAAGAAATAGGCAAAGCAACCGCAAAATATTTCTTTTACTCTAATATCATGAA
CTTCTTCAAAACAGAAATTACACTTGCAAATGGAGAGATTCGCAAACGCCCTCTAATCGAAACTAATGGG
GAAACTGGAGAAATTGTCTGGGATAAAGGGCGAGATTTTGCCACAGTGCGCAAAGTATTGTCCATGCCCC
AAGTCAATATTGTCAAGAAAACAGAAGTACAGACAGGCGGATTCTCCAAGGAGTCAATTTTACCAAAAAG
AAATTCGGACAAGCTTATTGCTCGTAAAAAAGACTGGGATCCAAAAAAATATGGTGGTTTTGATAGTCCA
ACGGTAGCTTATTCAGTCCTAGTGGTTGCTAAGGTGGAAAAAGGGAAATCGAAGAAGTTAAAATCCGTTA
AAGAGTTACTAGGGATCACAATTATGGAAAGAAGTTCCTTTGAAAAAAATCCGATTGACTTTTTAGAAGC
TAAAGGATATAAGGAAGTTAAAAAAGACTTAATCATTAAACTACCTAAATATAGTCTTTTTGAGTTAGAA
AACGGTCGTAAACGGATGCTGGCTAGTGCCGGAGAATTACAAAAAGGAAATGAGCTGGCTCTGCCAAGCA
AATATGTGAATTTTTTATATTTAGCTAGTCATTATGAAAAGTTGAAGGGTAGTCCAGAAGATAACGAACA
AAAACAATTGTTTGTGGAGCAGCATAAGCATTATTTAGATGAGATTATTGAGCAAATCAGTGAATTTTCT
AAGCGTGTTATTTTAGCAGATGCCAATTTAGATAAAGTTCTTAGTGCATATAACAAACATAGAGACAAAC
CAATACGTGAACAAGCAGAAAATATTATTCATTTATTTACGTTGACGAATCTTGGAGCTCCCGCTGCTTT
TAAATATTTTGATACAACAATTGATCGTAAACGATATACGTCTACAAAAGAAGTTTTAGATGCCACTCTT
ATCCATCAATCCATCACTGGTCTTTATGAAACACGCATTGATTTGAGTCAGCTAGGAGGTGACGCGGCCG
CGGAGCAGAAACTCATCTCTGAAGAAGATCTGGAACAAAAGTTGATTTCAGAAGAAGATCTGGAACAGAA
GCTCATCTCTGAGGAAGATCTGTAATAAGGCGCGCCTCCTTAATGGGACTTGCAGCCTCGGTACCAAATT
CCAGAAAAGACACCCGAAAGGGTGTTTTTTCGTTTTGGTCCCACAGAATGAGCATCATGGCTCTAGTCGA
CCGGGTAGGGGCATAGCTTAGATAATTGGAAAAGAGGAAAAAAGCTTAATCTTTTTTCGAAGGTTAAGCT
TTTTCTTTTATTTATAAAAAGTGAACTAACTATCAGAAAGAAATTATATTAAATTTTATTTTTTTGTTTA
AAAAGTAGATTATATAAAGGCAAGCTAGGTGGGGGAAAATATGTTTAAAAAAGAAAAAGTCACAGAATAC
ATTTGGACTATACTAATACCAACAATCATCACTTTTATCATTAGTTGGGTTGGGTCTTATTACAATGGTA
CTTCGACAGTTAGTATTGGACAACCTACAAAAGTTTCCGGTCAGTATATCACGCCAATAAATATAAGTCC
CTATCATGATATTAAGGAATTAAGAATAACTTTTCCGCAAAAACTAGATGTAAAACAAATTAGTTCAAAT
GAGCCTATAAATGTAAAATCAGATAAGAACAATATAGGAGTTGAAAGTAATTCCACTTTTGAGATTGCGA
AAATCGTTGAAAATAATAGCGTTCAGTTGCTAATTACAACACAAAAAAAGTTAAACGATAAGGAAATTAG
AATTGATAAAAATGGAAATAACATTTCTGTAAATTATGAATCTCAGATTGTTAATCCTGCAAAAAAACAA
TTAATCAATCTTATAATTACGTCATCTATTTATTTTATAATGCTTAATATACTAGCATTGATTATGAACA
AAAGATGGGATAAGTATTATGCAAAAATGAAAAATGAAATCAAAGAATTTGAGGATAATGCAAAAGATCT
TGATAAAAAATCAAAGAAGAAAAGCGAGGAATTATCGGAGCTGCGAAAGACCTTGAACCAAGCGTTTGAG
GAAACTGATAGGATAAAATATCATGAGAAGAAAAAACAAATCCTCCTCTTAGCTAAGTTAAACGATTATA
AAAAAGAACTAACCTTTTGGAGAAATACAATAAGAAAAGTTCTTTATGAACTTCCTGATGGAGATAAAAA
AGCAGATAAACTAATAGGGACAGTTACATCATCTTTAAAAACGTACGGTACAGTCGAAAAGTAAAGCTTA
TCGGCCAGCCTCGCAGAGCAGGATTCCCGTTGAGCACCGCCAGGTGCGAATAAGGGACAGTGAAGAAGGA
ACACCCGCTCGCGGGTGGGCCTACTTCACCTATCCTGCCCGGCTGACGCCGTTGGATACACCAAGGAAAG
TCTACACGAACCCTTTGGCAAAATCCTGTATATCGTGCGAAAAAGGATGGATATACCGAAAAAATCGCTA
TAATGACCCCGAAGCAGGGTTATGCAGCGGAAAGTATACCTTAAGGAATCCCCTGATAACGCAGGAAAGA
ACATGTGAGCAAAAGGCCAGCAAAAGGCCAGGAACCGTAAAAAGGCCGCACTCCCTGCCTCTGTCATCAC
GATACTGTGATGCCATGGCTAATTCCCATGTCAGCCGTTAAGTGTTCCTGTGTCACTCAAAATTGCTTTG
AGAGGCTCTAAGGGCTTCTCAGTGCGTTACATCCCTGGCTTGTTGTCCACAACCGTTAAACCTTAAAAGC
TTTAAAAGCCTTATATATTCTTTTTTTTCTTATAAAACTTAAAACCTTAGAGGCTATTTAAGTTGCTGAT
TTATATTAATTTTATTGTTCAAACATGAGAGCTTAGTACGTGAAACATGAGAGCTTAGTACGTTAGCCAT
GAGAGCTTAGTACGTTAGCCATGAGGGTTTAGTTCGTTAAACATGAGAGCTTAGTACGTTAAACATGAGA
GCTTAGTACGTGAAACATGAGAGCTTAGTACGTACTATCAACAGGTTGAACTGCTGATCTTCAGATCCTC
TACGCCGGACGCATCGTGGCCGGATCTTGCGGCCGCAAAAATTAAAAATGAAGTTTTAAATCAATCTAAA
GTATATATGAGTAAACTTGGTCTGACAGTTACCAATGCTTAATCAGTGAGGCACCAATAACTGCCTTTGA
TCTTTTCTACGGGGTCTGACGCTCAGTGGAACGAAAACTCACGTTAAGGGATTTTGGTCATGAGATTATC
AAAAAGGATCTTCACCTAGATCCTTTTAAATTAAAAATGAAGTTTTAAATCAATCTAAAGTATATATGAG
TAAACTTGGTCTGACAGTTACCAATGCTTAATCAGTGAGGCACCTATCTCAGCGATCTGTCTATTTCGTT
CATCCATAGTTGCCTGACTCCCCGTCGTGTAGATAACTACGATACGGGAGGGCTTACCATCTGGCCCCAG
TGCTGCAATGATACCGCGGGACCCACGCTCACCGGCTCCAGATTTATCAGCAATAAACCAGCCAGCCGGA
AGGGCCGAGCGCAGAAGTGGTCCTGCAACTTTATCCGCCTCCATCCAGTCTATTAATTGTTGCCGGGAAG
CTAGAGTAAGTAGTTCGCCAGTTAATAGTTTGCGCAACGTTGTTGCCATTGCTACAGGCATCGTGGTGTC
ACGCTCGTCGTTTGGTATGGCTTCATTCAGCTCCGGTTCCCAACGATCAAGGCGAGTTACATGATCCCCC
ATGTTGTGCAAAAAAGCGGTTAGCTCCTTCGGTCCTCCGATCGTTGTCAGAAGTAAGTTGGCCGCAGTGT
TATCACTCATGGTTATGGCAGCACTGCATAATTCTCTTACTGTCATGCCATCCGTAAGATGCTTTTCTGT
GACTGGTGAGTACTCAACCAAGTCATTCTGAGAATAGTGTATGCGGCGACCGAGTTGCTCTTGCCCGGCG
TCAATACGGGATAATACCGCGCCACATAGCAGAACTTTAAAAGTGCTCATCATTGGAAAACGTTCTTCGG
GGCGAAAACTCTCAAGGATCTTACCGCTGTTGAGATCCAGTTCGATGTAACCCACTCGTGCACCCAACTG
ATCTTCAGCATCTTTTACTTTCACCAGCGTTTCTGGGTGAGCAAAAACAGGAAGGCAAAATGCCGCAAAA
AAGGGAATAAGGGCGACACGGAAATGTTGAATACTCATACTCTTCCTTTTTCAATATTATTGAAGCATTT
ATCAGGGTTATTGTCTCATGAGCGGATACATATTTGAATGTATTTAGAAAAATAAACAAATAGGGGTTCC
GCGCACATTTCCCCGAAAAGTGCCACCTGACGTCTTCTAACTACTTATTTTAAAGCAGTCTGGATTGTTT
GGGTAATTCATAAAAAAATAAAAGAAAGAAGGAGGAATAGAGTTTTTCTTTTTTTTGTTTGCAATGTTAC
TGTCAAGTCGCAAAAGAATTGCTATGACCGAAAAAAAACCGCAAAGGAATAGATATAAGGTACCTTTTTG
CAATTCATCTTTGTAAAATAAAGGTTATTCTGACATAATACAATTAATGTAAAAATTCGCACAATTTTAT
GTAAGGATGGGGGAATTTTCTTGCGGGGTGTTTTCTTAGATAAAGATAAAATTCCGTACGACTTAGTCAC
GAAAAAGTTAAATGAATGGTATACATCAATAAAAAATGATCAAGTTGAGCAAGCCGAGATTATAAAAACA
GAAGTAGAGAAAGAATTGTTAAACATGGAAGAAAATCAAGATGCCCTGTTATATTATCAACTATTAGAAT
TTAGACATGAGATAATGCTGAGTTATATGAAATCTAAGGAAATAGAAGATCTCAATAATGCTTATGAGAC
TATAAAAGAAATTGAGAAGCAAGGGCAATTAACTGGCATGTTGGAATACTATTTTTACTTTTTTAAGGGT
ATGTACGAGTTTAGGCGTAAAGAATTAATTTCAGCGATAAGTGCTTATCGAATAGCTGAATCAAAGTTGT
CAGAAGTTGAGGATGAAATAGAGAAAGCAGAGTTTTTTTTCAAAGTGTCCTATGTATATTATTATATGAA
ACAAACATACTTCTCCATGAATTATGCAAATCGTGCACTCAAAATATTTAGAGAGTATGAAGAATATGCT
GTCCAGACTGTGCGTTGTCAATTTATTGTAGCAGGAAACTTGATCGAGTGAATCGATAAGCTAGCTTAAT
TAGCTGAGCTTGGACTCCTGTTGATAGATCCAGTAATGACCTCAGAACTCCATCTGGATTTGTTCAGAAC
GCTCGGTTGCCGCCGGGCGTTTTTTATTGGTGAGAATCCAAGCTAGACTGCGATGAGTGGCAGGGCGGGG
CGTAATTTTTTTAAGGCAGTTATTGGTGCCCTTAAACGCCTGGGGTAATGACTCTCTAGCTTGAGGCATC
AAATAAAACGAAAGGCTCAGTCGAAAGACTGGGCCTTTCGTTTTATCTGTTGTTTGTCGGTGAACGCTCT
CCTGAGTAGGACAAATCCGCCGCTAGGAGCTTGCGGCCCGGACGATGAGCTCGAATTGGGGATCTT
Features (pLannotate 1.2.2; 17 found; start..end, strand, type, name):
     15..48      +  protein_bind   FRT (minimal): supports FLP-mediated excision but not integration (Turan and Bode, 2011) FLP recombinase from the Saccharomyces cerevisiae 2μ plasmid
    185..832     -  CDS            cat: CAT1_STAAU - Experimental evidence at transcript level: Swiss-Prot protein existence level 2. This enzyme is an effector of chloramphenicol resistance in bacteria. From Staphylococcus aureus.
   1017..1118    -  CDS            cop (fragment): COP1_STAAU - Protein predicted: Swiss-Prot protein existence level 4. Putative control of replication message. From Staphylococcus aureus.
   1118..1134    -  promoter       tet promoter (fragment): E. coli promoter for tetracycline efflux protein gene
   1140..5243    +  CDS            dCas9: catalytically dead mutant of the Cas9 endonuclease from the Streptococcus pyogenes Type II CRISPR/Cas system RNA-guided DNA-binding protein that lacks endonuclease activity due to the D10A mutation in the RuvC catalytic domain and the H840A mutation in the HNH catalytic domain
   5253..5342    +  CDS            3xMyc: 3 tandem Myc epitope tags
   5632..6501    +  CDS            yddM (fragment): YDDM_BACSU - Protein predicted: Swiss-Prot protein existence level 4. From Bacillus subtilis (strain 168).
   6512..6620    -  oriT           oriT: incP origin of transfer
   6839..6878    -  CDS            λ integrase (fragment): integrase from phage λ; int
   6889..7277    -  rep_origin     R6K γ ori: γ replication origin from E. coli plasmid R6K; requires the R6K initiator protein pi for replication
   7380..7405    -  CDS            bla(M) (fragment): β-lactamase lacking the signal sequence; bla(M); allows cytosolic expression of β-lactamase
   7578..8438    -  CDS            AmpR: β-lactamase; bla; confers resistance to ampicillin, carbenicillin, and related antibiotics
   8439..8543    -  promoter       AmpR promoter: bla
   8841..9428    +  CDS            rapI (fragment): RAPI_BACSU - Also known as yddL. Experimental evidence at protein level: Swiss-Prot protein existence level 1. From Bacillus subtilis (strain 168).
   9463..9557    +  terminator     lambda t0 terminator: transcription terminator from phage lambda
   9567..9596    +  CDS            CmR (fragment): chloramphenicol acetyltransferase confers resistance to chloramphenicol
   9660..9746    +  terminator     rrnB T1 terminator: Escherichia coli rrnB; transcription terminator T1 from the E. coli rrnB gene
