[The description below was written by a language model from this plasmid's Addgene catalogue record and pLannotate feature annotations shown in this document.]
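Description:
pJMP1363 is a 9.8 kb bacterial plasmid from the Mobile-CRISPRi toolkit, built on an R6K γ backbone. Because the γ origin requires the pi initiator protein supplied in trans, the plasmid replicates only in pir+ E. coli hosts such as the listed propagation strain and behaves as a non-replicating (suicide) vector elsewhere. It is maintained in E. coli through a β-lactamase gene (AmpR) with its native promoter, and an incP oriT allows it to be mobilised by conjugation from a donor that provides the transfer functions.

The payload is catalytically dead Streptococcus pyogenes Cas9 (D10A and H840A), fused at its C-terminus to a 3xMyc epitope tag. Only a short fragment of a tet promoter is annotated immediately upstream, on the opposite strand, so the record does not clearly state which promoter drives dCas9. Next to it is a Staphylococcus aureus-type cat gene, corresponding to the catalogued chloramphenicol marker and suited to selection in Gram-positive recipients. A minimal FRT site lies beside the marker, and lambda t0 and rrnB T1 terminators insulate the cassette.

The dCas9–cat module is bracketed by fragments of Bacillus subtilis rapI and yddM, neighbouring genes of the ICEBs1 integrative and conjugative element. This layout suggests that they act as homology arms for recombining the cassette into ICE, although the record does not spell this out. The stated purpose is stabilising ICE in the presence of rapI expression; RapI is the natural activator of ICEBs1 excision and transfer. The construct therefore appears to be used in building ICE-borne CRISPRi systems for transfer into diverse bacteria, but the stabilisation mechanism is not described in the fields provided.
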