Addgene plasmid #119279: pJMP1363
Purpose: for stabilizing ICE in the presence of rapI expression
Depositing lab: Carol Gross & Jason Peters & Oren Rosenberg. Depositing organization: University of California, San Francisco (UCSF). Publication: Enabling genetic analysis of diverse bacteria with Mobile-CRISPRi. Peters JM, Koo BM, Patino R, Heussler GE, Hearne CC, Qu J, Inclan YF, Hawkins JS, Lu CHS, Silvis MR, Harden MM, Osadnik H, Peters JE, Engel JN, Dutton RJ, Grossman AD, Gross CA, Rosenberg OS. Nat Microbiol. 2019 Jan 7. pii: 10.1038/s41564-018-0327-z. doi: 10.1038/s41564-018-0327-z. PubMed 30617347.
Backbone
  Vector backbone: R6Kgamma
  Vector type: Bacterial Expression
  Selectable markers: Chloramphenicol
Growth in bacteria
  Bacterial resistance: Ampicillin, 100 μg/mL
  Growth temperature: 37°C
  Growth strain: BW25141
  Copy number: High Copy
Gene/Insert
  Gene/Insert name: dcas9
  Mutation: D10A and H840A
  Cloning method: Gibson Cloning
Terms and licenses: Academic/Nonprofit Terms; Industry Terms: Not Available to Industry
How to cite: pJMP1363 was a gift from Carol Gross & Jason Peters & Oren Rosenberg (Addgene plasmid # 119279 ; http://n2t.net/addgene:119279 ; RRID:Addgene_119279)
